Addgene plasmid #46139: pFT1.1
Purpose: Tol2-based FlExTrap vector. mCherry is in the "+1" reading frame starting from the exon.
Depositing lab: Wenbiao Chen. Depositing organization: Vanderbilt University. Publication: Conditional control of gene function by an invertible gene trap in zebrafish. Ni TT, Lu J, Zhu M, Maddison LA, Boyd KL, Huskey L, Ju B, Hesselson D, Zhong TP, Page-McCaw PS, Stainier DY, Chen W. Proc Natl Acad Sci U S A. 2012 Sep 18;109(38):15389-94. Epub 2012 Aug 20. 10.1073/pnas.1206131109 PubMed 22908272.
Backbone
  Vector backbone: pBluescript II KS+
  Backbone manufacturer: stratagene
  Total vector size (bp): 6131
  Vector type: Cre/Lox ; mutagenic gene trap for zebrafish
Growth in bacteria
  Bacterial resistance: Ampicillin, 100 μg/mL
  Growth temperature: 37°C
  Growth strain: DH5alpha
  Copy number: High Copy
Gene/Insert
  Gene/Insert name: mCherry
  Insert size (bp): 3900
  Cloning method: Restriction Enzyme; 5′ cloning site DraIII (unknown if destroyed); 3′ cloning site SpeI (not destroyed)
  Sequencing primers: 5′ mCherryR; 3′ M13R
Terms and licenses: Academic/Nonprofit Terms; Industry Terms: Not Available to Industry
Depositor comments: mCherry is in the "+1" reading frame starting from the exon. This is a Tol2-based FlExTrap vector. It consists of a highly mutagenic gene trap contained within the FlEx cassette that can be stably inverted by both Cre and Flp recombinases. FRT/F3 and loxP/lox5171 are incompatible recombination sites used for the Flp and Cre recombinases, respectively, to stably invert the cassette. The reporter gene, mCherry, has its own initiation codon.
How to cite: pFT1.1 was a gift from Wenbiao Chen (Addgene plasmid # 46139 ; http://n2t.net/addgene:46139 ; RRID:Addgene_46139)
