[The description below was written by a language model from this plasmid's Addgene catalogue record and pLannotate feature annotations shown in this document.]
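Description:
pFT1.1 is a Tol2 transposon-based "FlExTrap" gene-trap vector for conditional insertional mutagenesis in zebrafish, built in the pBluescript II KS+ backbone (about 6.1 kb in total, with a roughly 3.9 kb insert). It is propagated in E. coli as a high-copy plasmid through its ColE1/pUC-type origin and is selected with ampicillin via the β-lactamase gene. The backbone also retains the f1 origin, lacZα remnants, the lac promoter/operator and the flanking T7 and T3 promoters. The Tol2 arms described by the depositor are not called out in the automated annotation. They presumably lie in the unannotated stretches just outside the recombinase sites.

The payload is a promoterless trap. It consists of a splice acceptor (annotated as a fragment matching the adenovirus major late acceptor), an mCherry coding sequence, and five tandem copies of the bovine growth hormone polyadenylation signal. When the transposon lands in an intron in the trapping orientation, the host transcript is spliced onto mCherry and terminated early, which disrupts the gene and reports its expression in red. In this version mCherry sits in the "+1" reading frame relative to the trap exon, and it also carries its own initiation codon.

The cassette is bracketed by inverted pairs of mutually incompatible sites, loxP/lox5171 for Cre and FRT/F3 for Flp. The annotation labels only two FRT-type sites, one at each end, and does not identify any F3 sites. This FlEx arrangement lets each recombinase flip the trap once and lock it in the new orientation. The mutagenic allele can therefore be switched off and then on again (or the reverse), giving conditional, tissue- or time-specific control of gene function.
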