Features (pLannotate 1.2.2; 33 found; start..end, strand, type, name):
     34..462     -  rep_origin     f1 ori (sequence partly withheld): f1 bacteriophage origin of replication; arrow indicates direction of (+) strand synthesis
    467..622     -  CDS            lacZα (fragment): LacZα fragment of β-galactosidase; lacZ fragment
    630..648     +  promoter       T7 promoter: promoter for bacteriophage T7 RNA polymerase
    846..879     +  protein_bind   loxP: Cre-mediated recombination occurs in the 8-bp core sequence (GCATACAT). Cre recombinase
    926..959     +  protein_bind   lox5171: Cre-mediated recombination occurs in the 8-bp core sequence (GTACACAT). lox5171 sites are compatible with each other, but incompatible with loxP or loxN sites (Lee and Saito, 1988). Cre recombinase
    986..1019    +  protein_bind   FRT (minimal): supports FLP-mediated excision but not integration (Turan and Bode, 2011) FLP recombinase from the Saccharomyces cerevisiae 2μ plasmid
   1104..1122    -  promoter       SV40 promoter (fragment): SV40 enhancer and early promoter
   1126..1350    -  polyA_signal   bGH poly(A) signal: bovine growth hormone polyadenylation signal
   1411..1429    -  promoter       SV40 promoter (fragment): SV40 enhancer and early promoter
   1433..1657    -  polyA_signal   bGH poly(A) signal: bovine growth hormone polyadenylation signal
   1678..1696    -  promoter       SV40 promoter (fragment): SV40 enhancer and early promoter
   1700..1924    -  polyA_signal   bGH poly(A) signal: bovine growth hormone polyadenylation signal
   1940..1964    +  misc_feature   MCS (fragment): pBluescript multiple cloning site
   1965..1989    -  CDS            mClover3 (fragment): bright green-yellow fluorescent protein derived from mClover2, with improved photostability (Bajar et al., 2003) mammalian codon-optimized
   2029..2047    -  promoter       SV40 promoter (fragment): SV40 enhancer and early promoter
   2051..2275    -  polyA_signal   bGH poly(A) signal: bovine growth hormone polyadenylation signal
   2296..2314    -  promoter       SV40 promoter (fragment): SV40 enhancer and early promoter
   2318..2542    -  polyA_signal   bGH poly(A) signal: bovine growth hormone polyadenylation signal
   2558..2582    +  misc_feature   MCS (fragment): pBluescript multiple cloning site
   2586..3293    -  CDS            mCherry: mCherry is a basic (constitutively fluorescent) red fluorescent protein published in 2004, derived from Discosoma sp.. It is reported to be a very rapidly-maturing monomer with low acid sensitivity.
   3314..3331    -  misc_feature   Ad SA (fragment): adenovirus major late transcript splice acceptor (Friedrich and Soriano, 1991)
   3401..3448    -  protein_bind   FRT: FLP-mediated recombination occurs in the 8-bp core sequence TCTAGAAA (Turan and Bode, 2011). FLP recombinase from the Saccharomyces cerevisiae 2μ plasmid
   3539..3572    -  protein_bind   loxP: Cre-mediated recombination occurs in the 8-bp core sequence (GCATACAT). Cre recombinase
   3619..3652    -  protein_bind   lox5171: Cre-mediated recombination occurs in the 8-bp core sequence (GTACACAT). lox5171 sites are compatible with each other, but incompatible with loxP or loxN sites (Lee and Saito, 1988). Cre recombinase
   3892..3932    -  misc_feature   MCS (fragment): pBluescript multiple cloning site
   3945..3963    -  promoter       T3 promoter: promoter for bacteriophage T3 RNA polymerase
   4008..4024    -  protein_bind   lac operator: The lac repressor binds to the lac operator to inhibit transcription in E. coli. This inhibition can be relieved by adding lactose or isopropyl-β-D-thiogalactopyranoside (IPTG). lac repressor encoded by lacI
   4032..4062    -  promoter       lac promoter: promoter for the E. coli lac operon
   4077..4098    -  protein_bind   CAP binding site: CAP binding activates transcription in the presence of cAMP. E. coli catabolite activator protein
   4111..4203    -  CDS            lacI (fragment): lac repressor; lacI; The lac repressor binds to the lac operator to inhibit transcription in E. coli. This inhibition can be relieved by adding lactose or isopropyl-β-D-thiogalactopyranoside (IPTG).
   4386..4974    -  rep_origin     ori: high-copy-number ColE1/pMB1/pBR322/pUC origin of replication
   5145..6005    -  CDS            AmpR: β-lactamase; bla; confers resistance to ampicillin, carbenicillin, and related antibiotics
   6006..6110    -  promoter       AmpR promoter: bla
>Addgene plasmid #46139 | pFT1.1 | depositor full sequence | sequence record 64919 | pFT1.1 sequence 6129 bps
CCACCTAAATTGTAAGCGTTAATATTTTGTTAAAATTCGCGTTAAATTTTTGTTAAATCAGCTCATTTTT
TAACCAATAGGCCGAAATCGGCAAAATCCCTTATAAATCAAAAGAATAGACCGAGATAGGGT
[37 nt withheld, positions 133-169]
AAAGAACGTGGACTCCAACGTCAAAGG
[49 nt withheld, positions 197-245]
T
[91 nt withheld, positions 247-337]
G
[124 nt withheld, positions 339-462]
CCCATTCGCCATTCAGGCTGCGCAACTGTTGGGAAGGGCGATCGGTGCGGGCCTCTTCGCTATTACGCCA
GCTGGCGAAAGGGGGATGTGCTGCAAGGCGATTAAGTTGGGTAACGCCAGGGTTTTCCCAGTCACGACGT
TGTAAAACGACGGCCAGTGAGCGCGCGTAATACGACTCACTATAGGGCGAATTGGGTACCGGCATATGGT
TCTTGACAGAGGTGTAAAAAGTACTCAAAAATTTTACTCAAGTGAAAGTACAAGTACTTAGGGAAAATTT
TACTCAATTAAAAGTAAAAGTATCTGGCTAGAATCTTACTTGAGTAAAAGTAAAAAAGTACTCCATTAAA
ATTGTACTTGAGTATTAGATCCGATAAGCTAGCATAACTTCGTATAGCATACATTATACGAAGTTATCCA
AGCTTCACCATCGACCCGAATTGCCAAGCATCACCATCGACCCATAACTTCGTATAGTACACATTATACG
AAGTTATTCGCTACCTTAGGACCGTTATAGTTAGAAGTTCCTATTCTCTAGAAAGTATAGGAACTTCTCA
TTCTGGCCTCCCCCTCCCCCAAGGCCAGGAAGTTCCTATTCCGAAGTTCCTATTCTTCAAATAGTATAGG
AACTTCGGATCCTGGTTCTTTCCGCCTCAGAAGCCATAGAGCCCACCGCATCCCCAGCATGCCTGCTATT
GTCTTCCCAATCCTCCCCCTTGCTGTCCTGCCCCACCCCACCCCCCAGAATAGAATGACACCTACTCAGA
CAATGCGATGCAATTTCCTCATTTTATTAGGAAAGGACAGTGGGAGTGGCACCTTCCAGGGTCAAGGAAG
GCACGGGGGAGGGGCAAACAACAGATGGCTGGCAACTAGAAGGCACAGTCGAGGCTGATCAGCGGTTTAA
ACTTAAACTCCATTAAAATTGTACTTGAGTATTAGATCCTGGTTCTTTCCGCCTCAGAAGCCATAGAGCC
CACCGCATCCCCAGCATGCCTGCTATTGTCTTCCCAATCCTCCCCCTTGCTGTCCTGCCCCACCCCACCC
CCCAGAATAGAATGACACCTACTCAGACAATGCGATGCAATTTCCTCATTTTATTAGGAAAGGACAGTGG
GAGTGGCACCTTCCAGGGTCAAGGAAGGCACGGGGGAGGGGCAAACAACAGATGGCTGGCAACTAGAAGG
CACAGTCGAGGCTGATCAGCGGTTTCTGGTTCTTTCCGCCTCAGAAGCCATAGAGCCCACCGCATCCCCA
GCATGCCTGCTATTGTCTTCCCAATCCTCCCCCTTGCTGTCCTGCCCCACCCCACCCCCCAGAATAGAAT
GACACCTACTCAGACAATGCGATGCAATTTCCTCATTTTATTAGGAAAGGACAGTGGGAGTGGCACCTTC
CAGGGTCAAGGAAGGCACGGGGGAGGGGCAAACAACAGATGGCTGGCAACTAGAAGGCACAGTCGAGGCT
GATCAGCGAGCTCCACCGCGGTGGCGGCCGCTTTACTTGTACAGCTCGTCCATGCCAAACTTAAACTCCA
TTAAAATTGTACTTGAGTATTAGATCCTGGTTCTTTCCGCCTCAGAAGCCATAGAGCCCACCGCATCCCC
AGCATGCCTGCTATTGTCTTCCCAATCCTCCCCCTTGCTGTCCTGCCCCACCCCACCCCCCAGAATAGAA
TGACACCTACTCAGACAATGCGATGCAATTTCCTCATTTTATTAGGAAAGGACAGTGGGAGTGGCACCTT
CCAGGGTCAAGGAAGGCACGGGGGAGGGGCAAACAACAGATGGCTGGCAACTAGAAGGCACAGTCGAGGC
TGATCAGCGGTTTCTGGTTCTTTCCGCCTCAGAAGCCATAGAGCCCACCGCATCCCCAGCATGCCTGCTA
TTGTCTTCCCAATCCTCCCCCTTGCTGTCCTGCCCCACCCCACCCCCCAGAATAGAATGACACCTACTCA
GACAATGCGATGCAATTTCCTCATTTTATTAGGAAAGGACAGTGGGAGTGGCACCTTCCAGGGTCAAGGA
AGGCACGGGGGAGGGGCAAACAACAGATGGCTGGCAACTAGAAGGCACAGTCGAGGCTGATCAGCGAGCT
CCACCGCGGTGGCGGCCGCTTTACTTGTACAGCTCGTCCATGCCGCCGGTGGAGTGGCGGCCCTCGGCGC
GTTCGTACTGTTCCACGATGGTGTAGTCCTCGTTGTGGGAGGTGATGTCCAACTTGATGTTGACGTTGTA
GGCGCCGGGCAGCTGCACGGGCTTCTTGGCCTTGTAGGTGGTCTTGACCTCAGCGTCGTAGTGGCCGCCG
TCCTTCAGCTTCAGCCTCTGCTTGATCTCGCCCTTCAGGGCGCCGTCCTCGGGGTACATCCGCTCGGAGG
AGGCCTCCCAGCCCATGGTCTTCTTCTGCATTACGGGGCCGTCGGAGGGGAAGTTGGTGCCGCGCAGCTT
CACCTTGTAGATGAACTCGCCGTCCTGCAGGGAGGAGTCCTGGGTCACGGTCACCACGCCGCCGTCCTCG
AAGTTCATCACGCGCTCCCACTTGAAGCCCTCGGGGAAGGACAGCTTCAAGTAGTCGGGGATGTCGGCGG
GGTGCTTCACGTAGGCCTTGGAGCCGTACATGAACTGAGGGGACAGGATGTCCCAGGCGAAGGGCAGGGG
GCCACCCTTGGTCACCTTCAGCTTGGCGGTCTGGGTGCCCTCGTAGGGGCGGCCCTCGCCCTCGCCCTCG
ATCTCGAACTCGTGGCCGTTCACGGAGCCCTCCATGTGCACCTTGAAGCGCATGAACTCCTTGATGATGG
CCATGTTATCCTCCTCGCCCTTGCTCACCATGGTGGTTCTTCTCTTCTTCCGACCGCGAAGAGTTTGTCG
CGACCTGAAAAAAAAAAGGGAAGAGAGAGACACGTCAGAAACACACACACACTCCGGATTAGTCTCGAGA
AGTTCCTATACTTTCTAGAGAATAGGAACTTCGGAATAGGAACTTCACACACACACACACACACACACAC
GAAGTTCCTATACTATTTGAAGAATAGGAACTTCGGAATAGGAACTTCATTACCCTGTTATCCCTAATAA
CTTCGTATAATGTATGCTATACGAAGTTATCCAAGCATCACCATCGACCCTCTAGTCCAGATCTCACCAT
CGACCCATAACTTCGTATAATGTGTACTATACGAAGTTATGGGCCCAAGTGATCTCCAAAAAATAAGTAC
TTTTTGACTGTAAATAAAATTGTAAGGAGTAAAAAGTACTTTTTTTTCTAAAAAAATGTAATTAAGTAAA
AGTAAAAGTATTGATTTTTAATTGTACTCAAGTAAAGTAAAAATCCCCAAAAATAATACTTAAGTACAGT
AATCAAGTAAAATTACTCAAGTACTTTACACCTCTGGTTCTTGACCCCCTACCTTCAGCAAGCCCAGCAG
ATCCACTAGTTCTAGAGCGGCCGCCACCGCGGTGGAGCTCCAGCTTTTGTTCCCTTTAGTGAGGGTTAAT
TGCGCGCTTGGCGTAATCATGGTCATAGCTGTTTCCTGTGTGAAATTGTTATCCGCTCACAATTCCACAC
AACATACGAGCCGGAAGCATAAAGTGTAAAGCCTGGGGTGCCTAATGAGTGAGCTAACTCACATTAATTG
CGTTGCGCTCACTGCCCGCTTTCCAGTCGGGAAACCTGTCGTGCCAGCTGCATTAATGAATCGGCCAACG
CGCGGGGAGAGGCGGTTTGCGTATTGGGCGCTCTTCCGCTTCCTCGCTCACTGACTCGCTGCGCTCGGTC
GTTCGGCTGCGGCGAGCGGTATCAGCTCACTCAAAGGCGGTAATACGGTTATCCACAGAATCAGGGGATA
ACGCAGGAAAGAACATGTGAGCAAAAGGCCAGCAAAAGGCCAGGAACCGTAAAAAGGCCGCGTTGCTGGC
GTTTTTCCATAGGCTCCGCCCCCCTGACGAGCATCACAAAAATCGACGCTCAAGTCAGAGGTGGCGAAAC
CCGACAGGACTATAAAGATACCAGGCGTTTCCCCCTGGAAGCTCCCTCGTGCGCTCTCCTGTTCCGACCC
TGCCGCTTACCGGATACCTGTCCGCCTTTCTCCCTTCGGGAAGCGTGGCGCTTTCTCATAGCTCACGCTG
TAGGTATCTCAGTTCGGTGTAGGTCGTTCGCTCCAAGCTGGGCTGTGTGCACGAACCCCCCGTTCAGCCC
GACCGCTGCGCCTTATCCGGTAACTATCGTCTTGAGTCCAACCCGGTAAGACACGACTTATCGCCACTGG
CAGCAGCCACTGGTAACAGGATTAGCAGAGCGAGGTATGTAGGCGGTGCTACAGAGTTCTTGAAGTGGTG
GCCTAACTACGGCTACACTAGAAGGACAGTATTTGGTATCTGCGCTCTGCTGAAGCCAGTTACCTTCGGA
AAAAGAGTTGGTAGCTCTTGATCCGGCAAACAAACCACCGCTGGTAGCGGTGGTTTTTTTGTTTGCAAGC
AGCAGATTACGCGCAGAAAAAAAGGATCTCAAGAAGATCCTTTGATCTTTTCTACGGGGTCTGACGCTCA
GTGGAACGAAAACTCACGTTAAGGGATTTTGGTCATGAGATTATCAAAAAGGATCTTCACCTAGATCCTT
TTAAATTAAAAATGAAGTTTTAAATCAATCTAAAGTATATATGAGTAAACTTGGTCTGACAGTTACCAAT
GCTTAATCAGTGAGGCACCTATCTCAGCGATCTGTCTATTTCGTTCATCCATAGTTGCCTGACTCCCCGT
CGTGTAGATAACTACGATACGGGAGGGCTTACCATCTGGCCCCAGTGCTGCAATGATACCGCGAGACCCA
CGCTCACCGGCTCCAGATTTATCAGCAATAAACCAGCCAGCCGGAAGGGCCGAGCGCAGAAGTGGTCCTG
CAACTTTATCCGCCTCCATCCAGTCTATTAATTGTTGCCGGGAAGCTAGAGTAAGTAGTTCGCCAGTTAA
TAGTTTGCGCAACGTTGTTGCCATTGCTACAGGCATCGTGGTGTCACGCTCGTCGTTTGGTATGGCTTCA
TTCAGCTCCGGTTCCCAACGATCAAGGCGAGTTACATGATCCCCCATGTTGTGCAAAAAAGCGGTTAGCT
CCTTCGGTCCTCCGATCGTTGTCAGAAGTAAGTTGGCCGCAGTGTTATCACTCATGGTTATGGCAGCACT
GCATAATTCTCTTACTGTCATGCCATCCGTAAGATGCTTTTCTGTGACTGGTGAGTACTCAACCAAGTCA
TTCTGAGAATAGTGTATGCGGCGACCGAGTTGCTCTTGCCCGGCGTCAATACGGGATAATACCGCGCCAC
ATAGCAGAACTTTAAAAGTGCTCATCATTGGAAAACGTTCTTCGGGGCGAAAACTCTCAAGGATCTTACC
GCTGTTGAGATCCAGTTCGATGTAACCCACTCGTGCACCCAACTGATCTTCAGCATCTTTTACTTTCACC
AGCGTTTCTGGGTGAGCAAAAACAGGAAGGCAAAATGCCGCAAAAAAGGGAATAAGGGCGACACGGAAAT
GTTGAATACTCATACTCTTCCTTTTTCAATATTATTGAAGCATTTATCAGGGTTATTGTCTCATGAGCGG
ATACATATTTGAATGTATTTAGAAAAATAAACAAATAGGGGTTCCGCGCACATTTCCCCGAAAAGTG
