>Addgene plasmid #46139 | pFT1.1 | addgene partial sequence | sequence record 66232 | mCherry-R 5'-TTGGTCACCTTCAGCTTGG-3'
CGCCCTCGCCCTCGATCTCGAACTCGTGGCCGTTCACGGAGCCCTCCATGTGCACCTTGAAGCGCATGAA
CTCCTTGATGATGGCCATGTTATCCTCCTCGCCCTTGCTCACCATGGTGGTTCTTCTCTTCTTCCGACCG
CGAAGAGTTTGTCGCGACCTGAAAAAAAAAAGGGAAGAGAGAGACACGTCAGAAACACACACACACTCCG
GATTAGTCTCGAGAAGTTCCTATACTTTCTAGAGAATAGGAACTTCGGAATAGGAACTTCACACACACAC
ACACACACACACACGAAGTTCCTATACTATTTGAAGAATAGGAACTTCGGAATAGGAACTTCATTACCCT
GTTATCCCTAATAACTTCGTATAATGTATGCTATACGAAGTTATCCAAGCATCACCATCGACCCTCTAGT
CCAGATCTCACCATCGACCCATAACTTCGTATAATGTGTACTATACGAAGTTATGGGCCCAAGTGATCTC
CAAAAAATAAGTACTTTTTGACTGTAAATAAAATTGTAAGGAGTAAAAAGTACTTTTTTTTCTAAAAAAA
TGTAATTAAGTAAAAGTAAAAGTATTGATTTTTAATTGTACTCAAGTAAAGTAAAAATCCCCAAAAATAA
TACTTAAGTACAGTAATCAAGTAAAATTACTCAAGTACTTTACACCTCTGGTTCTTGACCCCCTACCTTC
AGCAAGCCCAGCAGATCCACTAGTTCTAGAGCGGCCGCCACCGCGGTGGAGCTCCAGCTTTTGTTCCCTT
TAGTGAGGGTTAATTGCGCGCTTGGCGTAATCATGGTCATAGCTGTTTCCTGTGTGAAATTGTTATCCGC
TCACAATTCCACACAACATACGAGCCGGAAGCATA
